Addgene plasmid #222040: pVP089
Purpose: (Empty Backbone) MultiGreen 1.0 base HG entry vector.
Depositing lab: Wayne Parrott. Depositing organization: University of Georgia. Publication: MultiGreen: A multiplexing architecture for GreenGate cloning. Pennetti VJ, LaFayette PR, Parrott WA. PLoS One. 2024 Sep 18;19(9):e0306008. doi: 10.1371/journal.pone.0306008. eCollection 2024. PubMed 39292669.
Backbone
  Vector backbone: pGGC000
  Vector type: Synthetic Biology ; GreenGate compatible cloning vector
Growth in bacteria
  Bacterial resistance: Chloramphenicol and Ampicillin, 25 & 100 μg/mL
  Growth temperature: 37°C
  Growth strain: DB3.1
  Growth instructions: ccdB Survival cells are NOT suitable for the unmodified plasmid containing the ccdB gene. The plasmid is provided in the recommended DB3.1 strain.
  Copy number: High Copy
Gene/Insert
  Gene/Insert name: None
  Mutation: H and G overhangs for GreenGate assembly
Terms and licenses: Academic/Nonprofit Terms; Industry Terms
How to cite: pVP089 was a gift from Wayne Parrott (Addgene plasmid # 222040 ; http://n2t.net/addgene:222040 ; RRID:Addgene_222040)
