[The description below was written by a language model from this plasmid's Addgene catalogue record and pLannotate feature annotations shown in this document.]
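Description:
pVP089 is an empty entry vector from the MultiGreen 1.0 toolkit, a multiplexing extension of the GreenGate Golden Gate cloning system used mainly for building plant transformation constructs. It is derived from the GreenGate entry backbone pGGC000 and serves as the base "HG" module, meaning its cloning site is flanked by the H and G overhangs rather than the standard GreenGate overhang pairs. The record lists no insert. The sequenced plasmid is about 3.7 kb and replicates in E. coli from a high-copy ColE1/pUC-type origin, with an ampicillin resistance gene (bla, driven by its own promoter) as the backbone marker.

The cloning site is occupied by a counter-selectable stuffer made up of a chloramphenicol acetyltransferase (cat) gene followed by the ccdB toxin gene. This explains both the dual chloramphenicol and ampicillin selection and the need to propagate the unmodified plasmid in a ccdB-tolerant strain, listed as DB3.1. When a part is cloned in place of the stuffer, ccdB is lost, so in ordinary ccdB-sensitive strains only recombinant plasmids give colonies. The cassette sits in a pUC-like context, with a CAP binding site, lac promoter and lac operator upstream and a lacZα fragment downstream. SP6 and T7 promoters flank the cassette in opposing orientations. Small remnants of lacI, bom and rop are annotated as fragments and appear to be backbone leftovers.

The type IIS recognition sites that generate the overhangs are not annotated in the feature table. In practice, the vector is used to house a user-defined element as an H–G module for later assembly within the MultiGreen/GreenGate architecture.
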