Features (pLannotate 1.2.2; 14 found; start..end, strand, type, name):
    730..822     +  CDS            lacI (fragment): lac repressor; lacI; The lac repressor binds to the lac operator to inhibit transcription in E. coli. This inhibition can be relieved by adding lactose or isopropyl-β-D-thiogalactopyranoside (IPTG).
    835..856     +  protein_bind   CAP binding site: CAP binding activates transcription in the presence of cAMP. E. coli catabolite activator protein
    871..901     +  promoter       lac promoter: promoter for the E. coli lac operon
    909..925     +  protein_bind   lac operator: The lac repressor binds to the lac operator to inhibit transcription in E. coli. This inhibition can be relieved by adding lactose or isopropyl-β-D-thiogalactopyranoside (IPTG). lac repressor encoded by lacI
    939..957     +  promoter       SP6 promoter: promoter for bacteriophage SP6 RNA polymerase
   1018..1674    +  CDS            cat: CAT_ECOLX - Experimental evidence at protein level: Swiss-Prot protein existence level 1. This enzyme is an effector of chloramphenicol resistance in bacteria. From Escherichia coli. This protein is used as a marker in many commonly used cloning vectors, such as pACYC184.
   1696..1998    +  CDS            ccdB: CCDB_ECOLI - Also known as G, letB, letD. Experimental evidence at protein level: Swiss-Prot protein existence level 1. Toxic component of a type II toxin-antitoxin (TA) system, functioning in plasmid maintainence. Responsible for the post- segregational killing (PSK) of plasmid-free cells, also referred to as a plasmid addiction system. Half-life of over 2 hours. Cell killing by CcdB is accompanied by filamentation, defects in chromosome and plasmid segregation, defects in cell division, formation of anucleate cells, decreased DNA synthesis and plasmid loss. Interferes with the activity of DN
   2063..2081    -  promoter       T7 promoter: promoter for bacteriophage T7 RNA polymerase
   2083..2235    +  CDS            lacZα (fragment): LacZα fragment of β-galactosidase; lacZ fragment
   2241..2340    -  misc_feature   bom (fragment): basis of mobility region from pBR322
   2442..2477    -  CDS            rop (fragment): Rop protein, which maintains plasmids at low copy number; rop
   2572..2676    +  promoter       AmpR promoter: bla
   2677..3537    +  CDS            AmpR: β-lactamase; bla; confers resistance to ampicillin, carbenicillin, and related antibiotics
   3708..547     +  rep_origin     ori (across the origin): high-copy-number ColE1/pMB1/pBR322/pUC origin of replication
>Addgene plasmid #222040 | pVP089 | addgene full sequence | sequence record 438354 | Addgene NGS Result
AAAAAAACCACCGCTACCAGCGGTGGTTTGTTTGCCGGATCAAGAGCTACCAACTCTTTTTCCGAAGGTA
ACTGGCTTCAGCAGAGCGCAGATACCAAATACTGTTCTTCTAGTGTAGCCGTAGTTAGGCCACCACTTCA
AGAACTCTGTAGCACCGCCTACATACCTCGCTCTGCTAATCCTGTTACCAGTGGCTGCTGCCAGTGGCGA
TAAGTCGTGTCTTACCGGGTTGGACTCAAGACGATAGTTACCGGATAAGGCGCAGCGGTCGGGCTGAACG
GGGGGTTCGTGCACACAGCCCAGCTTGGAGCGAACGACCTACACCGAACTGAGATACCTACAGCGTGAGC
TATGAGAAAGCGCCACGCTTCCCGAAGGGAGAAAGGCGGACAGGTATCCGGTAAGCGGCAGGGTCGGAAC
AGGAGAGCGCACGAGGGAGCTTCCAGGGGGAAACGCCTGGTATCTTTATAGTCCTGTCGGGTTTCGCCAC
CTCTGACTTGAGCGTCGATTTTTGTGATGCTCGTCAGGGGGGCGGAGCCTATGGAAAAACGCCAGCAACG
CGGCCTTTTTACGGTTCCTGGCCTTTTGCTGGCCTTTTGCTCACATGTTCTTTCCTGCGTTATCCCCTGA
TTCTGTGGATAACCGTATTACCGCCTTTGAGTGAGCTGATACCGCTCGCCGCAGCCGAACGACCGAGCGC
AGCGAGTCAGTGAGCGAGGAAGCGGAAGAGCGCCCAATACGCAAACCGCCTCTCCCCGCGCGTTGGCCGA
TTCATTAATGCAGCTGGCACGACAGGTTTCCCGACTGGAAAGCGGGCAGTGAGCGCAACGCAATTAATGT
GAGTTAGCTCACTCATTAGGCACCCCAGGCTTTACACTTTATGCTTCCGGCTCGTATGTTGTGTGGAATT
GTGAGCGGATAACAATTTCACACGAGCTATTTAGGTGACACTATAGAAGTGAAGCTTGGTCTCATAGGCC
GGATCCAGTGCTAACATGGTCTAGAAGGAGGTCAGCTATGGAGAAAAAAATCACTGGATATACCACCGTT
GATATATCCCAATGGCATCGTAAAGAACATTTTGAGGCATTTCAGTCAGTTGCTCAATGTACCTATAACC
AGACCGTTCAGCTGGATATTACGGCCTTTTTAAAGACCGTAAAGAAAAATAAGCACAAGTTTTATCCGGC
CTTTATTCACATTCTTGCCCGCCTGATGAATGCTCATCCGGAGTTCCGTATGGCAATGAAAGACGGTGAG
CTGGTGATATGGGATAGTGTTCACCCTTGTTACACCGTTTTCCATGAGCAAACTGAAACGTTTTCATCGC
TCTGGAGTGAATACCACGACGATTTCCGGCAGTTTCTACACATATATTCGCAAGATGTGGCGTGTTACGG
TGAAAACCTGGCCTATTTCCCTAAAGGGTTTATTGAGAATATGTTTTTCGTCTCAGCCAATCCCTGGGTG
AGTTTCACCAGTTTTGATTTAAACGTGGCCAATATGGACAACTTCTTCGCCCCCGTTTTCACCATGGGCA
AATATTATACGCAAGGCGACAAGGTGCTGATGCCGCTGGCGATTCAGGTTCATCATGCCGTTTGTGATGG
CTTCCATGTCGGCAGAATGCTTAATGAATTACAACAGTACTGCGATGAGTGGCAGGGCGGGGCGTAAGAG
CTCAGGAGGACAGCTATGCAGTTTAAGGTTTACACCTATAAAAGAGAGAGCCGTTATCGTCTGTTTGTGG
ATGTACAGAGTGATATTATTGACACGCCCGGGCGACGGATGGTGATCCCCCTGGCCAGTGCACGTCTGCT
GTCAGATAAAGTCTCCCGTGAACTTTACCCAGTGGTGCATATCGGGGATGAAAGCTGGCGCATGATGACC
ACCGATATGGCCAGTGTGCCAGTCTCCGTTATCGGGGAAGAAGTGGCTGATCTCAGCCACCGCGAAAATG
ACATCAAAAACGCCATTAACCTGATGTTCTGGGGAATATAACTGCAGAGGAGGTAATCAATGCCACAACA
CTGGTGGTACCGTATTGAGACCGAATTCTCGCCCTATAGTGAGTCGTATTACCTGGCCGTCGTTTTACAA
CGTCGTGACTGGGAAAACCCTGGCGTTACCCAACTTAATCGCCTTGCAGCACATCCCCCTTTCGCCAGCT
GGCGTAATAGCGAAGAGGCCCGCACCGATCGCCCTTCCCAACAGTTGCGCAGCCTGAATGGCGAATGGCG
CCTGATGCGGTATTTTCTCCTTACGCATCTGTGCGGTATTTCACACCGCATATGGTGCACTCTCAGTACA
ATCTGCTCTGATGCCGCATAGTTAAGCCAGCCCCGACACCCGCCAACACCCGCTGACGCGCCCTGACGGG
CTTGTCTGCTCCCGGCATCCGCTTACAGACAAGCTGTGACCGTCTCCGGGAGCTGCATGTGTCAGAGGTT
TTCACCGTCATCACCGAAACGCGCGAGACGAAAGGGCCTCGTGATACGCCTATTTTTATAGGTTAATGTC
ATGATAATAATGGTTTCTTAGACGTCAGGTGGCACTTTTCGGGGAAATGTGCGCGGAACCCCTATTTGTT
TATTTTTCTAAATACATTCAAATATGTATCCGCTCATGAGACAATAACCCTGATAAATGCTTCAATAATA
TTGAAAAAGGAAGAGTATGAGTATTCAACATTTCCGTGTCGCCCTTATTCCCTTTTTTGCGGCATTTTGC
CTTCCTGTTTTTGCTCACCCAGAAACGCTGGTGAAAGTAAAAGATGCTGAAGATCAGTTGGGTGCACGAG
TGGGTTACATCGAACTGGATCTCAACAGCGGTAAGATCCTTGAGAGTTTTCGCCCCGAAGAACGTTTTCC
AATGATGAGCACTTTTAAAGTTCTGCTATGTGGCGCGGTATTATCCCGTATTGACGCCGGGCAAGAGCAA
CTCGGTCGCCGCATACACTATTCTCAGAATGACTTGGTTGAGTACTCACCAGTCACAGAAAAGCATCTTA
CGGATGGCATGACAGTAAGAGAATTATGCAGTGCTGCCATAACCATGAGTGATAACACTGCGGCCAACTT
ACTTCTGACAACGATCGGAGGACCGAAGGAGCTAACCGCTTTTTTGCACAACATGGGGGATCATGTAACT
CGCCTTGATCGTTGGGAACCGGAGCTGAATGAAGCCATACCAAACGACGAGCGTGACACCACGATGCCTG
TAGCAATGGCAACAACGTTGCGCAAACTATTAACTGGCGAACTACTTACTCTAGCTTCCCGGCAACAATT
AATAGACTGGATGGAGGCGGATAAAGTTGCAGGACCACTTCTGCGCTCGGCCCTTCCGGCTGGCTGGTTT
ATTGCTGATAAATCTGGAGCCGGTGAGCGTGGCTCTCGAGGTATCATTGCAGCACTGGGGCCAGATGGTA
AGCCCTCCCGTATCGTAGTTATCTACACGACGGGGAGTCAGGCAACTATGGATGAACGAAATAGACAGAT
CGCTGAGATAGGTGCCTCACTGATTAAGCATTGGTAACTGTCAGACCAAGTTTACTCATATATACTTTAG
ATTGATTTAAAACTTCATTTTTAATTTAAAAGGATCTAGGTGAAGATCCTTTTTGATAATCTCATGACCA
AAATCCCTTAACGTGAGTTTTCGTTCCACTGAGCGTCAGACCCCGTAGAAAAGATCAAAGGATCTTCTTG
AGATCCTTTTTTTCTGCGCGTAATCTGCTGCTTGCAAAC
